>Addgene plasmid #213221 | CXCR4-DuET | addgene full sequence | sequence record 430783 | Addgene NGS Result
ACGGAACTATAAAGATTCACAGTGTAGATAACGTGCACTGCCTTACAGAGGAAGTTGCCGAAGTACCAAT
TAGCGACAGCGTCAACTGCCCAAAAAGGCAGGGTAATCACAAACAGGAGGTCGGCCACGGACAGATGGAG
CCTATACTTGTCGGTCATTGACCTCAGCTTCTTTTGGTATCCCATCACCAGGATGACCAGGCCGTTCCCT
ACGATGCCTGTGAGAAAGATGATGCTGTAGATGGTGGGGAGAAAGATCTTGTTAAAGTTCGCGTTTTCCT
CTCTAAAACACGGCTCTTTCATAGAGTCGTAATCGCCGGAACCCATCTCTTCCGTGTAATTATCTGATGT
GTAGATTGATATCCCCTCCATATCGATGCTGGCGTCATCATCGTCCTTGTAGTCGGCGAATACCAGGCAG
AAGATGTAGCTCAGGGCGATGATCGTCTTCATGGTGGCGCTAAGCTTAAGTTTAAACGCTAGCCAGCTTG
GGTCTCCCTATAGTGAGTCGTATTAATTTCGATAAGCCAGTAAGCAGTGGGTTCTCTAGTTAGCCAGAGA
GCTCTGCTTATATAGACCTCCCACCGTACACGCCTACCGCCCATTTGCGTCAATGGGGCGGAGTTGTTAC
GACATTTTGGAAAGTCCCGTTGATTTTGGTGCCAAAACAAACTCCCATTGACGTCAATGGGGTGGAGACT
TGGAAATCCCCGTGAGTCAAACCGCTATCCACGCCCATTGATGTACTGCCAAAACCGCATCACCATGGTA
ATAGCGATGACTAATACGTAGATGTACTGCCAAGTAGGAAAGTCCCATAAGGTCATGTACTGGGCATAAT
GCCAGGCGGGCCATTTACCGTCATTGACGTCAATAGGGGGCGTACTTGGCATATGATACACTTGATGTAC
TGCCAAGTGGGCAGTTTACCGTAAATACTCCACCCATTGACGTCAATGGAAAGTCCCTATTGGCGTTACT
ATGGGAACATACGTCATTATTGACGTCAATGGGCGGGGGTCGTTGGGCGGTCAGCCAGGCGGGCCATTTA
CCGTAAGTTATGTAACGCGGAACTCCATATATGGGCTATGAACTAATGACCCCGTAATTGATTACTATTA
ATAACTAGTCAATAATCAATGTCAACGCGTATATCTGGCCCGTACATCGCGAAGCAGCGCAAAACGCCTA
ACCCTAAGCAGATTCTTCATGCAAATGTCGGTCAAGCCTTGCCTTGTTGTAGCTTAAATTTTGCTCGCGC
ACTACTCAGCGACCTCCAACACACAAGCAGGGAGCAGATACTGGCTTAACTATGCGGCATCAGAGCAGAT
TGTACTGAGAGTGCACCATAGGGGATCGGGAGATCTCCCGATCCGTCGACGTCAGGTGGCACTTTTCGGG
GAAATGTGCGCGGAACCCCTATTTGTTTATTTTTCTAAATACATTCAAATATGTATCCGCTCATGAGACA
ATAACCCTGATAAATGCTTCAATAATATTGAAAAAGGAAGAGTATGAGTATTCAACATTTCCGTGTCGCC
CTTATTCCCTTTTTTGCGGCATTTTGCCTTCCTGTTTTTGCTCACCCAGAAACGCTGGTGAAAGTAAAAG
ATGCTGAAGATCAGTTGGGTGCACGAGTGGGTTACATCGAACTGGATCTCAACAGCGGTAAGATCCTTGA
GAGTTTTCGCCCCGAAGAACGTTTTCCAATGATGAGCACTTTTAAAGTTCTGCTATGTGGCGCGGTATTA
TCCCGTATTGACGCCGGGCAAGAGCAACTCGGTCGCCGCATACACTATTCTCAGAATGACTTGGTTGAGT
ACTCACCAGTCACAGAAAAGCATCTTACGGATGGCATGACAGTAAGAGAATTATGCAGTGCTGCCATAAC
CATGAGTGATAACACTGCGGCCAACTTACTTCTGACAACGATCGGAGGACCGAAGGAGCTAACCGCTTTT
TTGCACAACATGGGGGATCATGTAACTCGCCTTGATCGTTGGGAACCGGAGCTGAATGAAGCCATACCAA
ACGACGAGCGTGACACCACGATGCCTGTAGCAATGGCAACAACGTTGCGCAAACTATTAACTGGCGAACT
ACTTACTCTAGCTTCCCGGCAACAATTAATAGACTGGATGGAGGCGGATAAAGTTGCAGGACCACTTCTG
CGCTCGGCCCTTCCGGCTGGCTGGTTTATTGCTGATAAATCTGGAGCCGGTGAGCGTGGGTCTCGCGGTA
TCATTGCAGCACTGGGGCCAGATGGTAAGCCCTCCCGTATCGTAGTTATCTACACGACGGGGAGTCAGGC
AACTATGGATGAACGAAATAGACAGATCGCTGAGATAGGTGCCTCACTGATTAAGCATTGGTAACTGTCA
GACCAAGTTTACTCATATATACTTTAGATTGATTTAAAACTTCATTTTTAATTTAAAAGGATCTAGGTGA
AGATCCTTTTTGATAATCTCATGACCAAAATCCCTTAACGTGAGTTTTCGTTCCACTGAGCGTCAGACCC
CGTAGAAAAGATCAAAGGATCTTCTTGAGATCCTTTTTTTCTGCGCGTAATCTGCTGCTTGCAAACAAAA
AAACCACCGCTACCAGCGGTGGTTTGTTTGCCGGATCAAGAGCTACCAACTCTTTTTCCGAAGGTAACTG
GCTTCAGCAGAGCGCAGATACCAAATACCGTTCTTCTAGTGTAGCCGTAGTTAGGCCACCACTTCAAGAA
CTCTGTAGCACCGCCTACATACCTCGCTCTGCTAATCCTGTTACCAGTGGCTGCTGCCAGTGGCGATAAG
TCGTGTCTTACCGGGTTGGACTCAAGACGATAGTTACCGGATAAGGCGCAGCGGTCGGGCTGAACGGGGG
GTTCGTGCACACAGCCCAGCTTGGAGCGAACGACCTACACCGAACTGAGATACCTACAGCGTGAGCTATG
AGAAAGCGCCACGCTTCCCGAAGGGAGAAAGGCGGACAGGTATCCGGTAAGCGGCAGGGTCGGAACAGGA
GAGCGCACGAGGGAGCTTCCAGGGGGAAACGCCTGGTATCTTTATAGTCCTGTCGGGTTTCGCCACCTCT
GACTTGAGCGTCGATTTTTGTGATGCTCGTCAGGGGGGCGGAGCCTATGGAAAAACGCCAGCAACGCGGC
CTTTTTACGGTTCCTGGCCTTTTGCTGGCCTTTTGCTCACATGTTCTTTCCTGCGTTATCCCCTGATTCT
GTGGATAACCGTATTACCGCCTTTGAGTGAGCTGATACCGCTCGCCGCAGCCGAACGACCGAGCGCAGCG
AGTCAGTGAGCGAGGAAGCGGAAGAGCGCCCAATACGCAAACCGCCTCTCCCCGCGCGTTGGCCGATTCA
TTAATGCAGCTGGCACGACAGGTTTCCCGACTGGAAAGCGGGCAGTGAGCGCAACGCAATTAATGTGAGT
TAGCTCACTCATTAGGCACCCCAGGCTTTACACTTTATGCTTCCGGCTCGTATGTTGTGTGGAATTGTGA
GCGGATAACAATTTCACACAGGAAACAGCTATGACCATGATTACGCCAAGCTCTAGCTAGAGGTCGACGG
TATACAGACATGATAAGATACATTGATGAGTTTGGACAAACCACAACTAGAATGCAGTGAAAAAAATGCT
TTATTTGTGAAATTTGTGATGCTATTGCTTTATTTGTAACCATTATAAGCTGCAATAAACAAGTTGGGGT
GGGCGAAGAACTCCAGCATGAGATCCCCGCGCTGGAGGATCATCCAGCCGGCGTCCCGGAAAACGATTCC
GAAGCCCAACCTTTCATAGAAGGCGGCGGTGGAATCGAAATCTCGTGATGGCAGGTTGGGCGTCGCTTGG
TCGGTCATTTCGAACCCCAGAGTCCCGCTCAGAAGAACTCGTCAAGAAGGCGATAGAAGGCGATGCGCTG
CGAATCGGGAGCGGCGATACCGTAAAGCACGAGGAAGCGGTCAGCCCATTCGCCGCCAAGCTCTTCAGCA
ATATCACGGGTAGCCAACGCTATGTCCTGATAGCGGTCCGCCACACCCAGCCGGCCACAGTCGATGAATC
CAGAAAAGCGGCCATTTTCCACCATGATATTCGGCAAGCAGGCATCGCCATGGGTCACGACGAGATCCTC
GCCGTCGGGCATGCGCGCCTTGAGCCTGGCGAACAGTTCGGCTGGCGCGAGCCCCTGATGCTCTTCGTCC
AGATCATCCTGATCGACAAGACCGGCTTCCATCCGAGTACGTGCTCGCTCGATGCGATGTTTCGCTTGGT
GGTCGAATGGGCAGGTAGCCGGATCAAGCGTATGCAGCCGCCGCATTGCATCAGCCATGATGGATACTTT
CTCGGCAGGAGCAAGGTGAGATGACAGGAGATCCTGCCCCGGCACTTCGCCCAATAGCAGCCAGTCCCTT
CCCGCTTCAGTGACAACGTCGAGCACAGCTGCGCAAGGAACGCCCGTCGTGGCCAGCCACGATAGCCGCG
CTGCCTCGTCCTGCAGTTCATTCAGGGCACCGGACAGGTCGGTCTTGACAAAAAGAACCGGGCGCCCCTG
CGCTGACAGCCGGAACACGGCGGCATCAGAGCAGCCGATTGTCTGTTGTGCCCAGTCATAGCCGAATAGC
CTCTCCACCCAAGCGGCCGGAGAACCTGCGTGCAATCCATCTTGTTCAATCATGCGAAACGATCCTCATC
CTGTCTCTTGATCAGATCCGAAAATGGATATACAAGCTCCCGGGAGCTTTTTGCAAAAGCCTAGGCCTCC
AAAAAAGCCTCCTCACTACTTCTGGAATAGCTCAGAGGCAGAGGCGGCCTCGGCCTCTGCATAAATAAAA
AAAATTAGTCAGCCATGGGGCGGAGAATGGGCGGAACTGGGCGGAGTTAGGGGCGGGATGGGCGGAGTTA
GGGGCGGGACTATGGTTGCTGACTAATTGAGATGCATGCTTTGCATACTTCTGCCTGCTGGGGAGCCTGG
GGACTTTCCACACCTGGTTGCTGACTAATTGAGATGCATGCTTTGCATACTTCTGCCTGCTGGGGAGCCT
GGGGACTTTCCACACCCTAACTGACACACATTCCACAGAATTAATTCGCGTTAAATTTTTGTTAAATCAG
CTCATTTTTTAACCAATAGGCCGAAATCGGCAAAATCCCTTATAAATCAAAAGAATAGACCGAGATAGGG
T
[37 nt withheld, positions 5182-5218]
AAAGAACGTGGACTCCAACGTCAAAGG
[49 nt withheld, positions 5246-5294]
T
[91 nt withheld, positions 5296-5386]
G
[124 nt withheld, positions 5388-5511]
GGGGATACCCCCTAGAGCCCCAGCTGGTTCTTTCCGCCTCAGAAGCCATAGAGCCCACCGCATCCCCAGC
ATGCCTGCTATTGTCTTCCCAATCCTCCCCCTTGCTGTCCTGCCCCACCCCACCCCCCAGAATAGAATGA
CACCTACTCAGACAATGCGATGCAATTTCCTCATTTTATTAGGAAAGGACAGTGGGAGTGGCACCTTCCA
GGGTCAAGGAAGGCACGGGGGAGGGGCAAACAACAGATGGCTGGCAACTAGAAGGCACAGTCGAGGCTGA
TCAGCGGGTTTAAACGGGCCCTCTAGACTCGAGTTAGGCAGGGGCCACCTGAGAAGTCTCGGTCTTAGAC
ACGGTGGTGCTGGCCTCATCGAATTCACCGGTGCGTCCACCGGTATCGATAGAGCTATGAAATGAGCTGG
ATTCGGACTCAGTGCTGACACTGCTATGTCCGCCTCGTTTTCCCTTGGAGAGGATTTTCAGAGAGCTCCC
CCTAGACACTGATGTCAGTGCATGTTGGGCGCTTGTTTTAAATTTGGCGCCAAGAAACGCGTAGAGAATC
GGATTCAAACAACAGTGAAAGAAGGCGAGGGCCTCGGTTATAGAAATCCACTTATGAACGGTGTTCTCGA
ACTCGCAGCCCTGCTTGATAATTTCCAGGAGTATAAATGAGTCAATGCTGATGCCGATATAGTAGGGCAG
CCAACATGCGAAGAAGGCCAGTATCAGGATCACCGTTGTTTTCAGAGCCTTCCTCTTTTGGTGGCCTTTT
GAGTGTGACAGCTTAGAAATAATGATGCAGTAGCAAGACAGTATGACAATGCCGGGCAAGATCAGCCCGA
CCATAATGTGTTGGAACTGAAATACCACTACCCACAGATCGTTTGGGTAAAATCGGTCACAAATGTATCT
GTCATCGGCCTCGCTCACATTAGCGAAAATGAAGTCTGGTATTGTCAACAGGAGAGCTGGAATCCACACA
CCAACGTAAACCACCTTCTCAGCCAGGAGTTTTCTAGGTCGTTGTGAGTTGGTAGCGTGCACAATCGCCA
AATACCTGTCGAGACTGATAAAGGCCAAGATCAAG
Features (pLannotate 1.2.2; 21 found; start..end, strand, type, name):
    384..404     -  CDS            3xFLAG (fragment): three tandem FLAG® epitope tags
    497..515     -  promoter       T7 promoter: promoter for bacteriophage T7 RNA polymerase
    531..564     -  LTR            5' LTR (truncated) (fragment): truncated 5' long terminal repeat (LTR) from HIV-1
    560..763     -  promoter       CMV promoter: human cytomegalovirus (CMV) immediate early promoter
    764..1143    -  enhancer       CMV enhancer: human cytomegalovirus immediate early enhancer
   1298..1350    +  misc_feature   bom (fragment): basis of mobility region from pBR322
   1409..1513    +  promoter       AmpR promoter: bla
   1514..2374    +  CDS            AmpR: β-lactamase; bla; confers resistance to ampicillin, carbenicillin, and related antibiotics
   2545..3133    +  rep_origin     ori: high-copy-number ColE1/pMB1/pBR322/pUC origin of replication
   3316..3408    +  CDS            lacI (fragment): lac repressor; lacI; The lac repressor binds to the lac operator to inhibit transcription in E. coli. This inhibition can be relieved by adding lactose or isopropyl-β-D-thiogalactopyranoside (IPTG).
   3421..3442    +  protein_bind   CAP binding site: CAP binding activates transcription in the presence of cAMP. E. coli catabolite activator protein
   3457..3487    +  promoter       lac promoter: promoter for the E. coli lac operon
   3495..3511    +  protein_bind   lac operator: The lac repressor binds to the lac operator to inhibit transcription in E. coli. This inhibition can be relieved by adding lactose or isopropyl-β-D-thiogalactopyranoside (IPTG). lac repressor encoded by lacI
   3584..3705    -  polyA_signal   SV40 poly(A) signal: SV40 polyadenylation signal
   3700..3858    -  CDS            ble (fragment): BLE_KLEPN - Experimental evidence at protein level: Swiss-Prot protein existence level 1. Binding protein with a strong affinity to the bleomycin family of antibiotics. Binds to CL990; an antimitotic-antibiotic compound. From Klebsiella pneumoniae.
   3882..4673    -  CDS            neo: KKA2_KLEPN - Also known as kan, nptII. Experimental evidence at protein level: Swiss-Prot protein existence level 1. Resistance to kanamycin, neomycin, paromomycin, ribostamycin, butirosin and gentamicin B. From Klebsiella pneumoniae.
   4740..5069    -  promoter       SV40 promoter: SV40 enhancer and early promoter
   5083..5511    -  rep_origin     f1 ori (sequence partly withheld): f1 bacteriophage origin of replication; arrow indicates direction of (+) strand synthesis
   5532..5553    -  promoter       SV40 promoter (fragment): SV40 enhancer and early promoter
   5557..5781    -  polyA_signal   bGH poly(A) signal: bovine growth hormone polyadenylation signal
   5912..371     -  CDS            CXCR4 (across the origin): CXCR4_HUMAN - Experimental evidence at protein level: Swiss-Prot protein existence level 1. (Microbial infection) Acts as a coreceptor (CD4 being the primary receptor) for human immunodeficiency virus-1/HIV-1 X4 isolates and as a primary receptor for some HIV-2 isolates. Promotes Env- mediated fusion of the virus (PubMed:8849450, PubMed:8929542, PubMed:9427609, PubMed:10074122, PubMed:10756055). From Homo sapiens (Human).
