[The description below was written by a language model from this plasmid's Addgene catalogue record and pLannotate feature annotations shown in this document.]
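Description:
CXCR4-DuET is a mammalian expression plasmid built on the pcDNA 3.1 (+) backbone that carries the human chemokine receptor CXCR4, a class A GPCR of the chemokine family. It is one of a series of "DuET" (dual epitope-tagged) GPCR constructs. The receptor coding sequence was inserted by Gibson cloning and is engineered with a cleavable hemagglutinin signal peptide, which promotes membrane insertion and is removed during processing. This is followed by an N-terminal FLAG epitope, and a 1D4 epitope is placed at the C terminus. The annotation detects the CXCR4 open reading frame (spanning the numbering origin of the sequence record) and a short FLAG-type match immediately upstream of it. The signal peptide and 1D4 tag are described in the catalogue entry but are not annotated in the feature table.

Expression in mammalian cells is driven by the CMV immediate-early enhancer and promoter and terminated by the bovine growth hormone polyadenylation signal. A T7 promoter between the CMV promoter and the insert allows in vitro transcription. A separate cassette, made up of the SV40 early promoter, the neomycin phosphotransferase gene and the SV40 poly(A) signal, permits G418 selection of stably transfected cells. In bacteria the plasmid replicates from a high-copy ColE1/pUC-type origin and is selected with ampicillin through β-lactamase, and an f1 origin is also present. Small annotated fragments (lacI, ble, HIV-1 LTR, bom) appear to be backbone remnants or short sequence matches rather than functional elements.

With a tag at each end, the full-length receptor can be captured and detected independently of receptor-specific antibodies. This suits the construct to proteomics applications, and the associated work used it in multiplexed selectivity screening of anti-GPCR antibodies.
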