Addgene plasmid #213221: CXCR4-DuET
Purpose: The DuET construct encodes the named human GPCR engineered with a cleaved hemagglutinin signal peptide, a 5' FLAG and a 3' 1D4 epitope tag optimized for expression in mammalian cells and proteomics studies.
Depositing lab: Thomas Sakmar. Depositing organization: Rockefeller University. Publication: Multiplexed selectivity screening of anti-GPCR antibodies. Dahl L, Kotliar IB, Bendes A, Dodig-Crnkovic T, Fromm S, Elofsson A, Uhlen M, Sakmar TP, Schwenk JM. Sci Adv. 2023 May 3;9(18):eadf9297. doi: 10.1126/sciadv.adf9297. Epub 2023 May 3. PubMed 37134173.
Backbone
  Vector backbone: pcDNA 3.1 (+)
  Vector type: Mammalian Expression
Growth in bacteria
  Bacterial resistance: Ampicillin, 100 μg/mL
  Growth temperature: 37°C
  Growth strain: DH5alpha
  Copy number: High Copy
Gene/Insert
  Gene/Insert name: CXCR4 (alt names: C-X-C motif chemokine receptor 4; CD184, D2S201E, fusin, HM89, HSY3RR, LESTR, NPY3R, NPYR, NPYY3R)
  Species: H. sapiens (human)
  Entrez Gene: CXCR4 (a.k.a. CD184, D2S201E, FB22, HM89, HSY3RR, LAP-3, LAP3, LCR1, LESTR, NPY3R, NPYR, NPYRL, NPYY3R, WHIM, WHIMS, WHIMS1)
  Promoter: CMV, T7
  Tag / fusion protein: FLAG (N terminal on insert); 1D4 (C terminal on insert)
  Cloning method: Gibson Cloning
Terms and licenses: Academic/Nonprofit Terms; Industry Terms: Not Available to Industry
Depositor comments: Class: A, Family: Chemokine. Ensembl ID: ENSG00000121966, Uniprot ID: P61073
How to cite: CXCR4-DuET was a gift from Thomas Sakmar (Addgene plasmid # 213221 ; http://n2t.net/addgene:213221 ; RRID:Addgene_213221)
